>Addgene plasmid #107168 | miniTurbo-V5_pRS415 | depositor full sequence | sequence record 202182 | miniTurbo-V5_pRS415 sequence 7704 bps
ATGTCTGCCCCTATGTCTGCCCCTAAGAAGATCGTCGTTTTGCCAGGTGACCACGTTGGTCAAGAAATCA
CAGCCGAAGCCATTAAGGTTCTTAAAGCTATTTCTGATGTTCGTTCCAATGTCAAGTTCGATTTCGAAAA
TCATTTAATTGGTGGTGCTGCTATCGATGCTACAGGTGTCCCACTTCCAGATGAGGCGCTGGAAGCCTCC
AAGAAGGTTGATGCCGTTTTGTTAGGTGCTGTGGGTGGTCCTAAATGGGGTACCGGTAGTGTTAGACCTG
AACAAGGTTTACTAAAAATCCGTAAAGAACTTCAATTGTACGCCAACTTAAGACCATGTAACTTTGCATC
CGACTCTCTTTTAGACTTATCTCCAATCAAGCCACAATTTGCTAAAGGTACTGACTTCGTTGTTGTCAGA
GAATTAGTGGGAGGTATTTACTTTGGTAAGAGAAAGGAAGACGATGGTGATGGTGTCGCTTGGGATAGTG
AACAATACACCGTTCCAGAAGTGCAAAGAATCACAAGAATGGCCGCTTTCATGGCCCTACAACATGAGCC
ACCATTGCCTATTTGGTCCTTGGATAAAGCTAATGTTTTGGCCTCTTCAAGATTATGGAGAAAAACTGTG
GAGGAAACCATCAAGAACGAATTCCCTACATTGAAGGTTCAACATCAATTGATTGATTCTGCCGCCATGA
TCCTAGTTAAGAACCCAACCCACCTAAATGGTATTATAATCACCAGCAACATGTTTGGTGATATCATCTC
CGATGAAGCCTCCGTTATCCCAGGTTCCTTGGGTTTGTTGCCATCTGCGTCCTTGGCCTCTTTGCCAGAC
AAGAACACCGCATTTGGTTTGTACGAACCATGCCACGGTTCTGCTCCAGATTTGCCAAAGAATAAGGTTG
ACCCTATCGCCACTATCTTGTCTGCTGCAATGATGTTGAAATTGTCATTGAACTTGCCTGAAGAAGGTAA
GGCCATTGAAGATGCAGTTAAAAAGGTTTTGGATGCAGGTATCAGAACTGGTGATTTAGGTGGTTCCAAC
AGTACCACCGAAGTCGGTGATGCTGTCGCCGAAGAAGTTAAGAAAATCCTTGCTTAAAAAGATTCTCTTT
TTTTATGATATTTGTACATAAACTTTATAAATGAAATTCATAATAGAAACGACACGAAATTACAAAATGG
AATATGTTCATAGGGTAGACGAAACTATATACGCAATCTACATACATTTATCAAGAAGGAGAAAAAGGAG
GATAGTAAAGGAATACAGGTAAGCAAATTGATACTAATGGCTCAACGTGATAAGGAAAAAGAATTGCACT
TTAACATTAATATTGACAAGGAGGAGGGCACCACACAAAAAGTTAGGTGTAACAGAAAATCATGAAACTA
CGATTCCTAATTTGATATTGGAGGATTTTCTCTAAAAAAAAAAAAATACAACAAATAAAAAACACTCAAT
GACCTGACCATTTGATGGAGTTTAAGTCAATACCTTCTTGAACCATTTCCCATAATGGTGAAAGTTCCCT
CAAGAATTTTACTCTGTCAGAAACGGCCTTACGACGTAGTCGATATGGTGCACTCTCAGTACAATCTGCT
CTGATGCCGCATAGTTAAGCCAGCCCCGACACCCGCCAACACCCGCTGACGCGCCCTGACGGGCTTGTCT
GCTCCCGGCATCCGCTTACAGACAAGCTGTGACCGTCTCCGGGAGCTGCATGTGTCAGAGGTTTTCACCG
TCATCACCGAAACGCGCGAGACGAAAGGGCCTCGTGATACGCCTATTTTTATAGGTTAATGTCATGATAA
TAATGGTTTCTTAGGACGGATCGCTTGCCTGTAACTTACACGCGCCTCGTATCTTTTAATGATGGAATAA
TTTGGGAATTTACTCTGTGTTTATTTATTTTTATGTTTTGTATTTGGATTTTAGAAAGTAAATAAAGAAG
GTAGAAGAGTTACGGAATGAAGAAAAAAAAATAAACAAAGGTTTAAAAAATTTCAACAAAAAGCGTACTT
TACATATATATTTATTAGACAAGAAAAGCAGATTAAATAGATATACATTCGATTAACGATAAGTAAAATG
TAAAATCACAGGATTTTCGTGTGTGGTCTTCTACACAGACAAGATGAAACAATTCGGCATTAATACCTGA
GAGCAGGAAGAGCAAGATAAAAGGTAGTATTTGTTGGCGATCCCCCTAGAGTCTTTTACATCTTCGGAAA
ACAAAAACTATTTTTTCTTTAATTTCTTTTTTTACTTTCTATTTTTAATTTATATATTTATATTAAAAAA
TTTAAATTATAATTATTTTTATAGCACGTGATGAAAAGGACCCAGGTGGCACTTTTCGGGGAAATGTGCG
CGGAACCCCTATTTGTTTATTTTTCTAAATACATTCAAATATGTATCCGCTCATGAGACAATAACCCTGA
TAAATGCTTCAATAATATTGAAAAAGGAAGAGTATGAGTATTCAACATTTCCGTGTCGCCCTTATTCCCT
TTTTTGCGGCATTTTGCCTTCCTGTTTTTGCTCACCCAGAAACGCTGGTGAAAGTAAAAGATGCTGAAGA
TCAGTTGGGTGCACGAGTGGGTTACATCGAACTGGATCTCAACAGCGGTAAGATCCTTGAGAGTTTTCGC
CCCGAAGAACGTTTTCCAATGATGAGCACTTTTAAAGTTCTGCTATGTGGCGCGGTATTATCCCGTATTG
ACGCCGGGCAAGAGCAACTCGGTCGCCGCATACACTATTCTCAGAATGACTTGGTTGAGTACTCACCAGT
CACAGAAAAGCATCTTACGGATGGCATGACAGTAAGAGAATTATGCAGTGCTGCCATAACCATGAGTGAT
AACACTGCGGCCAACTTACTTCTGACAACGATCGGAGGACCGAAGGAGCTAACCGCTTTTTTGCACAACA
TGGGGGATCATGTAACTCGCCTTGATCGTTGGGAACCGGAGCTGAATGAAGCCATACCAAACGACGAGCG
TGACACCACGATGCCTGTAGCAATGGCAACAACGTTGCGCAAACTATTAACTGGCGAACTACTTACTCTA
GCTTCCCGGCAACAATTAATAGACTGGATGGAGGCGGATAAAGTTGCAGGACCACTTCTGCGCTCGGCCC
TTCCGGCTGGCTGGTTTATTGCTGATAAATCTGGAGCCGGTGAGCGTGGGTCTCGCGGTATCATTGCAGC
ACTGGGGCCAGATGGTAAGCCCTCCCGTATCGTAGTTATCTACACGACGGGGAGTCAGGCAACTATGGAT
GAACGAAATAGACAGATCGCTGAGATAGGTGCCTCACTGATTAAGCATTGGTAACTGTCAGACCAAGTTT
ACTCATATATACTTTAGATTGATTTAAAACTTCATTTTTAATTTAAAAGGATCTAGGTGAAGATCCTTTT
TGATAATCTCATGACCAAAATCCCTTAACGTGAGTTTTCGTTCCACTGAGCGTCAGACCCCGTAGAAAAG
ATCAAAGGATCTTCTTGAGATCCTTTTTTTCTGCGCGTAATCTGCTGCTTGCAAACAAAAAAACCACCGC
TACCAGCGGTGGTTTGTTTGCCGGATCAAGAGCTACCAACTCTTTTTCCGAAGGTAACTGGCTTCAGCAG
AGCGCAGATACCAAATACTGTCCTTCTAGTGTAGCCGTAGTTAGGCCACCACTTCAAGAACTCTGTAGCA
CCGCCTACATACCTCGCTCTGCTAATCCTGTTACCAGTGGCTGCTGCCAGTGGCGATAAGTCGTGTCTTA
CCGGGTTGGACTCAAGACGATAGTTACCGGATAAGGCGCAGCGGTCGGGCTGAACGGGGGGTTCGTGCAC
ACAGCCCAGCTTGGAGCGAACGACCTACACCGAACTGAGATACCTACAGCGTGAGCTATGAGAAAGCGCC
ACGCTTCCCGAAGGGAGAAAGGCGGACAGGTATCCGGTAAGCGGCAGGGTCGGAACAGGAGAGCGCACGA
GGGAGCTTCCAGGGGGAAACGCCTGGTATCTTTATAGTCCTGTCGGGTTTCGCCACCTCTGACTTGAGCG
TCGATTTTTGTGATGCTCGTCAGGGGGGCGGAGCCTATGGAAAAACGCCAGCAACGCGGCCTTTTTACGG
TTCCTGGCCTTTTGCTGGCCTTTTGCTCACATGTTCTTTCCTGCGTTATCCCCTGATTCTGTGGATAACC
GTATTACCGCCTTTGAGTGAGCTGATACCGCTCGCCGCAGCCGAACGACCGAGCGCAGCGAGTCAGTGAG
CGAGGAAGCGGAAGAGCGCCCAATACGCAAACCGCCTCTCCCCGCGCGTTGGCCGATTCATTAATGCAGC
TGGCACGACAGGTTTCCCGACTGGAAAGCGGGCAGTGAGCGCAACGCAATTAATGTGAGTTAGCTCACTC
ATTAGGCACCCCAGGCTTTACACTTTATGCTTCCGGCTCGTATGTTGTGTGGAATTGTGAGCGGATAACA
ATTTCACACAGGAAACAGCTATGACCATGATTACGCCAAGCGCGCAATTAACCCTCACTAAAGGGAACAA
AAGCTGGAGCTCCGCAAAGAAGTTTAATAATCATATTACATGGCATTACCACCATATACATATCCATATA
CATATCCATATCTAATCTTACTTATATGTTGTGGAAATGTAAAGAGCCCCATTATCTTAGCCTAAAAAAA
CCTTCTCTTTGGAACTTTCAGTAATACGCTTAACTGCTCATTGCTATATTGAAGTACGGATTAGAAGCCG
CCGAGCGGGTGACAGCCCTCCGAAGGAAGACTCTCCTCCGTGCGTCCTCGTCTTCACCGGTCGCGTTCCT
GAAACGCAGATGTGCCTCGCGCCGCACTGCTCCGAACAATAAAGATTCTACAATACTAGCTTTTATGGTT
ATGAAGAGGAAAAATTGGCAGTAACCTGGCCCCACAAACCTTCAAATGAACGAATCAAATTAACAACCAT
AGGATGATAATGCGATTAGTTTTTTAGCCTTATTTCTGGGGTAATTAATCAGCGAAGCGATGATTTTTGA
TCTATTAACAGATATATAAATGCAAAAACTGCATAACCACTTTAACTAATACTTTCAACATTTTCGGTTT
GTATTACTTCTTATTCAAATGTAATAAAAGTATCAACAAAAAATTGTTAATATACCTCTATACTTTAACG
TCAAGGAGAAAAAACCCCGGATCGAATTCTACTTCATACATTTTCAATTAAGATGGCTCGGGATCCACCG
GTCGCCACCATGATCCCGCTGCTGAACGCTAAACAGATTCTGGGACAGCTGGACGGCGGGAGCGTGGCAG
TCCTGCCTGTGGTCGACTCCACCAATCAGTACCTGCTGGATCGAATCGGCGAGCTGAAGAGTGGGGATGC
TTGCATTGCAGAATATCAGCAGGCAGGGAGAGGAAGCAGAGGGAGGAAATGGTTCTCTCCTTTTGGAGCT
AACCTGTACCTGAGTATGTTTTGGCGCCTGAAGCGGGGACCAGCAGCAATCGGCCTGGGCCCGGTCATCG
GAATTGTCATGGCAGAAGCGCTGCGAAAGCTGGGAGCAGACAAGGTGCGAGTCAAATGGCCCAATGACCT
GTATCTGCAGGATAGAAAGCTGGCAGGCATCCTGGTGGAGCTGGCCGGAATAACAGGCGATGCTGCACAG
ATCGTCATTGGCGCCGGGATTAACGTGGCTATGAGGCGCGTGGAGGAAAGCGTGGTCAATCAGGGCTGGA
TCACACTGCAGGAAGCAGGGATTAACCTGGACAGGAATACTCTGGCCGCTATGCTGATCCGAGAGCTGCG
GGCAGCCCTGGAACTGTTCGAGCAGGAAGGCCTGGCTCCATATCTGTCACGGTGGGAGAAGCTGGATAAC
TTCATCAATAGACCCGTGAAGCTGATCATTGGGGACAAAGAGATTTTCGGGATTAGCCGGGGGATTGATA
AACAGGGAGCCCTGCTGCTGGAACAGGACGGAGTTATCAAACCCTGGATGGGCGGAGAAATCAGTCTGCG
GTCTGCCGAAAAGGCTAGCGGCAAGCCCATCCCCAACCCCCTGCTGGGCCTGGACAGCACCTAATAGCTC
GAGTCATGTAATTAGTTATGTCACGCTTACATTCACGCCCTCCCCCCACATCCGCTCTAACCGAAAAGGA
AGGAGTTAGACAACCTGAAGTCTAGGTCCCTATTTATTTTTTTATAGTTATGTTAGTATTAAGAACGTTA
TTTATATTTCAAATTTTTCTTTTTTTTCTGTACAGACGCGTGTACGCATGTAACATTATACTGAAAACCT
TGCTTGAGAAGGTTTTGGGACGCTCGAAGGCTTTAATTTGCGGCCGGTACCCAATTCGCCCTATAGTGAG
TCGTATTACGCGCGCTCACTGGCCGTCGTTTTACAACGTCGTGACTGGGAAAACCCTGGCGTTACCCAAC
TTAATCGCCTTGCAGCACATCCCCCTTTCGCCAGCTGGCGTAATAGCGAAGAGGCCCGCACCGATCGCCC
TTCCCAACAGTTGCGCAGCCTGAATGGCGAATGG
[124 nt withheld, positions 6545-6668]
C
[91 nt withheld, positions 6670-6760]
A
[49 nt withheld, positions 6762-6810]
CCTTTGACGTTGGAGTCCACGTTCTTT
[37 nt withheld, positions 6838-6874]
ACCCTATCTCGGTCTATTCTTTTGATTTATAAGGGATTTTGCCGATTTCGGCCTATTGGTTAAAAAATGA
GCTGATTTAACAAAAATTTAACGCGAATTTTAACAAAATATTAACGTTTACAATTTCCTGATGCGGTATT
TTCTCCTTACGCATCTGTGCGGTATTTCACACCGCATATCGACGGTCGAGGAGAACTTCTAGTATATCCA
CATACCTAATATTATTGCCTTATTAAAAATGGAATCCCAACAATTACATCAAAATCCACATTCTCTTCAA
AATCAATTGTCCTGTACTTCCTTGTTCATGTGTGTTCAAAAACGTTATATTTATAGGATAATTATACTCT
ATTTCTCAACAAGTAATTGGTTGTTTGGCCGAGCGGTCTAAGGCGCCTGATTCAAGAAATATCTTGACCG
CAGTTAACTGTGGGAATACTCAGGTATCGTAAGATGCAAGAGTTCGAATCTCTTAGCAACCATTATTTTT
TTCCTCAACATAACGAGAACACACAGGGGCGCTATCGCACAGAATCAAATTCGATGACTGGAAATTTTTT
GTTAATTTCAGAGGTCGCCTGACGCATATACCTTTTTCAACTGAAAAATTGGGAGAAAAAGGAAAGGTGA
GAGGCCGGAACCGGCTTTTCATATAGAATAGAGAAGCGTTCATGACTAAATGCTTGCATCACAATACTTG
AAGTTGACAATATTATTTAAGGACCTATTGTTTTTTCCAATAGGTGGTTAGCAATCGTCTTACTTTCTAA
CTTTTCTTACCTTTTACATTTCAGCAATATATATATATATTTCAAGGATATACCATTCTA
Features (pLannotate 1.2.2; 22 found; start..end, strand, type, name):
     13..1107    +  CDS            LEU2: 3-isopropylmalate dehydrogenase, required for leucine biosynthesis; S. cerevisiae LEU2; yeast auxotrophic marker
   1469..1570    -  CDS            NFS1 (fragment): NFS1_YEAST - Also known as SPL1 From Saccharomyces cerevisiae (strain ATCC 204508 / S288c) (Baker's yeast).
   1583..1633    -  misc_feature   bom (fragment): basis of mobility region from pBR322
   1735..1770    -  CDS            rop (fragment): Rop protein, which maintains plasmids at low copy number; rop
   1839..2342    -  misc_feature   CEN/ARS: S. cerevisiae CEN6 centromere fused to an autonomously replicating sequence
   2379..2483    +  promoter       AmpR promoter: bla
   2484..3344    +  CDS            AmpR: β-lactamase; bla; confers resistance to ampicillin, carbenicillin, and related antibiotics
   3515..4103    +  rep_origin     ori: high-copy-number ColE1/pMB1/pBR322/pUC origin of replication
   4286..4378    +  CDS            lacI (fragment): lac repressor; lacI; The lac repressor binds to the lac operator to inhibit transcription in E. coli. This inhibition can be relieved by adding lactose or isopropyl-β-D-thiogalactopyranoside (IPTG).
   4391..4412    +  protein_bind   CAP binding site: CAP binding activates transcription in the presence of cAMP. E. coli catabolite activator protein
   4427..4457    +  promoter       lac promoter: promoter for the E. coli lac operon
   4465..4481    +  protein_bind   lac operator: The lac repressor binds to the lac operator to inhibit transcription in E. coli. This inhibition can be relieved by adding lactose or isopropyl-β-D-thiogalactopyranoside (IPTG). lac repressor encoded by lacI
   4526..4544    +  promoter       T3 promoter: promoter for bacteriophage T3 RNA polymerase
   4747..5188    +  promoter       GAL1 promoter: S. cerevisiae GAL1; inducible promoter, regulated by Gal4
   5263..6033    +  CDS            miniTurbo: N-terminally truncated mutant of the E. coli biotin ligase BioID engineered for improved catalytic efficiency (Branon et al., 2018)
   6094..6341    +  terminator     CYC1 terminator: S. cerevisiae CYC1; transcription terminator for CYC1
   6360..6378    -  promoter       T7 promoter: promoter for bacteriophage T7 RNA polymerase
   6386..6541    +  CDS            lacZα (fragment): LacZα fragment of β-galactosidase; lacZ fragment
   6545..7000    +  rep_origin     f1 ori (sequence partly withheld): f1 bacteriophage origin of replication; arrow indicates direction of (+) strand synthesis
   7001..7053    -  misc_feature   bom (fragment): basis of mobility region from pBR322
   7083..7160    +  CDS            YO192_YEAST (fragment): Experimental evidence at protein level: Swiss-Prot protein existence level 1. From Saccharomyces cerevisiae (strain ATCC 204508 / S288c) (Baker's yeast).
   7300..7704    +  promoter       LEU2 promoter: S. cerevisiae LEU2
