[The description below was written by a language model from this plasmid's Addgene catalogue record and pLannotate feature annotations shown in this document.]
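Description:
miniTurbo-V5_pRS415 is a yeast expression plasmid built on the pRS415 shuttle backbone, designed to produce V5-tagged miniTurbo in the cytosol of Saccharomyces cerevisiae. In yeast it is maintained through a CEN6/ARS element, which gives stable, low-copy, centromere-based segregation, and it is selected through the LEU2 auxotrophic marker, expressed from its own promoter, in leucine-deficient strains. In E. coli it replicates from a high-copy ColE1/pUC-type origin and is selected with ampicillin via the β-lactamase gene. An f1 origin and the usual remnants of the pBluescript-derived cloning region (lac promoter and operator, lacZα fragment, flanking T3 and T7 promoters) are also present. Short annotated fragments of other yeast and bacterial genes appear to be backbone remnants rather than functional parts.

The expression cassette places the miniTurbo coding sequence between the galactose-inducible, Gal4-regulated GAL1 promoter and the CYC1 transcription terminator, so expression can be switched on by the carbon source. miniTurbo is an engineered derivative of the E. coli biotin ligase BirA that lacks the first 63 residues and carries twelve point substitutions, including R118S. These changes yield a smaller, promiscuous enzyme with improved catalytic efficiency. The V5 epitope named in the catalogue entry is not annotated separately in the feature table. The plasmid name suggests it follows the enzyme, and a short unannotated gap between the miniTurbo annotation and the terminator could accommodate it, but its position is not confirmed. No localization signal is annotated, consistent with cytosolic expression. The construct is intended for proximity-dependent biotinylation in living yeast, where nearby proteins are biotin-tagged for later capture and identification, and the V5 tag allows detection of the enzyme.
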