Addgene plasmid #107168: miniTurbo-V5_pRS415
Purpose: expresses V5-tagged miniTurbo in the yeast cytosol
Depositing lab: Alice Ting. Depositing organization: Stanford University. Publication: Efficient proximity labeling in living cells and organisms with TurboID. Branon TC, Bosch JA, Sanchez AD, Udeshi ND, Svinkina T, Carr SA, Feldman JL, Perrimon N, Ting AY. Nat Biotechnol. 2018 Aug 20. pii: nbt.4201. doi: 10.1038/nbt.4201. PubMed 30125270.
Backbone
  Vector backbone: pRS415
  Vector type: Yeast Expression
  Selectable markers: LEU2
Growth in bacteria
  Bacterial resistance: Ampicillin, 100 μg/mL
  Growth temperature: 37°C
  Growth strain: DH5alpha
  Copy number: High Copy
Gene/Insert
  Gene/Insert name: miniTurbo (BirA mutant)
  Mutation: aa1-63 deleted; Q65P, I87V, R118S, E140K, Q141R, S150G, L151P, V160A, T192A, K194I, M209V, I305V
  Cloning method: Restriction Enzyme; 5′ cloning site unknown (unknown if destroyed); 3′ cloning site unknown (unknown if destroyed)
Terms and licenses: Academic/Nonprofit Terms; Industry Terms: Not Available to Industry
Depositor comments: Please visit https://www.biorxiv.org/content/early/2017/10/02/196980 for BioRxiv preprint
How to cite: miniTurbo-V5_pRS415 was a gift from Alice Ting (Addgene plasmid # 107168 ; http://n2t.net/addgene:107168 ; RRID:Addgene_107168)
